Addgene plasmid #172386: CVS-N2c-nl.EGFP-jRGECO1a
Purpose: Production of RVdG-CVS-N2c viral vectors for cell-type specific trans-synaptic retrograde labeling.
Depositing lab: Yoav Ben-Simon & Peter Jonas. Depositing organization: Institute of Science and Technology Austria (I.S.T. Austria). Publication: Fast, high-throughput production of improved rabies viral vectors for specific, efficient and versatile transsynaptic retrograde labeling. Sumser A, Joesch M, Jonas P, Ben-Simon Y. Elife. 2022 Aug 30;11:e79848. doi: 10.7554/eLife.79848. PubMed 36040301.
Backbone
  Vector backbone: Rabies CVS N2c(deltaG)
  Backbone manufacturer: Matthias J. Schnell, Thomas Jefferson University
  Backbone size w/o insert (bp): 14070
  Vector type: Neurotropic virus
Growth in bacteria
  Bacterial resistance: Ampicillin, 100 μg/mL
  Growth temperature: 37°C
  Growth strain: NEB Stable
  Copy number: Low Copy
Gene/Insert
  Gene/Insert name: nuclear-localized EGFP + jRGECO1a
  Species: Synthetic
  Insert size (bp): 2314
  Cloning method: Restriction Enzyme; 5′ cloning site XmaI (destroyed during cloning); 3′ cloning site NheI (not destroyed)
  Sequencing primers: 5′ GGAGGTTATCCTCGGGACTGGAATCG; 3′ GCCTCTTGGATGTGAAAAAAACTATTAACATCCCTC
Terms and licenses: Academic/Nonprofit Terms; Industry Terms: Not Available to Industry
Depositor comments: Please visit https://doi.org/10.1101/2021.12.23.474014 for bioRxiv preprint.
How to cite: CVS-N2c-nl.EGFP-jRGECO1a was a gift from Yoav Ben-Simon & Peter Jonas (Addgene plasmid # 172386 ; http://n2t.net/addgene:172386 ; RRID:Addgene_172386)
