[The description below was written by a language model from this plasmid's Addgene catalogue record and pLannotate feature annotations shown in this document.]
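Description:
CVS-N2c-nl.EGFP-jRGECO1a is a rabies virus genome (rescue) plasmid that carries a full-length cDNA of the glycoprotein-deleted CVS-N2c strain. It is used to produce RVdG-CVS-N2c vectors for cell-type-specific, trans-synaptic retrograde labeling of neurons. The sequenced record is about 16.4 kb. The plasmid is propagated in E. coli under ampicillin selection (AmpR). The annotation identifies a ColE1/pUC-type origin and an f1 origin, although the catalogue lists the plasmid as low copy. Residual lac promoter/operator, lacI and lacZα fragments appear to be leftovers of the cloning backbone.

The viral cDNA encodes N, P, M and L in their native order. The G gene position between M and L is occupied by a synthetic insert of roughly 2.3 kb. The first part of the insert is EGFP followed by three copies of the SV40 nuclear localization signal, which gives a nuclear green marker. The second part is the red calcium indicator jRGECO1a. The annotation software resolves jRGECO1a into its leader tags, a calmodulin-binding peptide, a circularly permuted red fluorescent protein (matched to a HyPerRed fragment) and calmodulin. A gap of about 170 nt separates the two reading frames, which suggests separate expression, but the record does not state how they are linked.

A CMV enhancer/promoter and a T7 promoter sit upstream of the genome. A hammerhead ribozyme at the 5′ end and an HDV ribozyme plus T7 terminator at the 3′ end trim the transcript to exact viral termini for rescue. Because G is absent, infectious particles form only when glycoprotein is supplied in trans, and this restricts spread to directly presynaptic cells. Labeled neurons can be counted by their green nuclei and monitored for activity by red calcium imaging.
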