Features (pLannotate 1.2.2; 31 found; start..end, strand, type, name):
     71..1420    +  CDS            N: NCAP_RABVH - Experimental evidence at protein level: Swiss-Prot protein existence level 1. Encapsidates the genome in a ratio of one protein N per nine ribonucleotides, protecting it from nucleases. If expressed without protein P it binds non-specifically RNA and therefore can bind it's own mRNA. Interaction with protein P abolishes any non-specific RNA binding, and prevents phosphorylation. The soluble N-P complex encapsidates specifically the genomic RNA, with protein N protecting the genome like a pearl necklace. The encapsidated genomic RNA is termed the nucleocapsid (NC) and serves as tem
   1514..2404    +  CDS            P: PHOSP_RABVC - Experimental evidence at protein level: Swiss-Prot protein existence level 1. Non catalytic polymerase cofactor and regulatory protein that plays a role in viral transcription and replication. Stabilizes the RNA polymerase L to the N-RNA template and binds the soluble protein N, preventing it from encapsidating non-genomic RNA. Also inhibits host IFN-alpha and IFN-beta signaling by binding and retaining phosphorylated STAT1 in the cytoplasm or by inhibiting the DNA binding of STAT1 in the nucleus. Might be involved, through interaction with host dynein, in intracellular microtubu
   2496..3101    +  CDS            M: MATRX_RABVH - Experimental evidence at protein level: Swiss-Prot protein existence level 1. Plays a major role in assembly, budding and uncoating of virion after membrane fusion. Completely covers the ribonucleoprotein coil and keep it in condensed bullet-shaped form. Inhibits viral transcription and stimulates replication. Plays a major role in early induction of TRAIL-mediated apoptosis in infected neurons. From Rabies virus (strain HEP-Flury) (RABV).
   3325..4041    +  CDS            EGFP: EGFP is a basic (constitutively fluorescent) green fluorescent protein published in 1996, derived from Aequorea victoria. It is reported to be a rapidly-maturing weak dimer with moderate acid sensitivity.
   4054..4074    +  CDS            SV40 NLS: nuclear localization signal of SV40 (simian virus 40) large T antigen
   4078..4098    +  CDS            SV40 NLS: nuclear localization signal of SV40 (simian virus 40) large T antigen
   4102..4122    +  CDS            SV40 NLS: nuclear localization signal of SV40 (simian virus 40) large T antigen
   4292..4312    +  CDS            capTEV™ (fragment): composite tag for in vivo biotinylation, TEV protease cleavage, and 6xHis tagging
   4313..4345    +  CDS            T7 tag (gene 10 leader): leader peptide from bacteriophage T7 gene 10 promotes efficient translation in E. coli
   4349..4372    +  CDS            Xpress™ tag: Xpress™ epitope tag, including an enterokinase recognition and cleavage site
   4400..4456    +  CDS            calmodulin-binding peptide: calmodulin-binding peptide from avian smooth muscle myosin light chain kinase
   4462..5188    +  CDS            HyPerRed (fragment): red fluorescent genetically encoded indicator for H2O2 ()
   5195..5545    +  CDS            CALMA_ARBPU (fragment): Experimental evidence at protein level: Swiss-Prot protein existence level 1. Calmodulin mediates the control of a large number of enzymes, ion channels and other proteins by Ca(2+). Among the enzymes to be stimulated by the calmodulin-Ca(2+) complex are a number of protein kinases and phosphatases. From Arbacia punctulata (Punctuate sea urchin).
   6164..12544   +  CDS            L: L_RABVH - Experimental evidence at protein level: Swiss-Prot protein existence level 1. RNA-directed RNA polymerase that catalyzes the replication of viral genomic RNA. The template is composed of the viral RNA tightly encapsidated by the nucleoprotein (N). The replicase mode is dependent on intracellular N protein concentration. In this mode, the polymerase replicates the whole viral genome without recognizing transcriptional signals, and the replicated genome is not caped or polyadenylated. From Rabies virus (strain HEP-Flury) (RABV).
  12676..12768   +  ncRNA          HDV ribozyme: Accession: RF00094 - Hepatitis delta virus ribozyme
  12775..12824   +  CDS            SET1 (fragment): solubility-enhancement tag derived from T7 phage gene 10B
  12832..12879   +  terminator     T7 terminator: transcription terminator for bacteriophage T7 RNA polymerase
  12929..12951   -  protein_bind   lac operator (fragment): The lac repressor binds to the lac operator to inhibit transcription in E. coli. This inhibition can be relieved by adding lactose or isopropyl-β-D-thiogalactopyranoside (IPTG). lac repressor encoded by lacI
  12955..12985   -  promoter       lac promoter: promoter for the E. coli lac operon
  13000..13021   -  protein_bind   CAP binding site: CAP binding activates transcription in the presence of cAMP. E. coli catabolite activator protein
  13034..13126   -  CDS            lacI (fragment): lac repressor; lacI; The lac repressor binds to the lac operator to inhibit transcription in E. coli. This inhibition can be relieved by adding lactose or isopropyl-β-D-thiogalactopyranoside (IPTG).
  13309..13897   -  rep_origin     ori: high-copy-number ColE1/pMB1/pBR322/pUC origin of replication
  14068..14928   -  CDS            AmpR: β-lactamase; bla; confers resistance to ampicillin, carbenicillin, and related antibiotics
  14929..15033   -  promoter       AmpR promoter: bla
  15060..15418   +  rep_origin     f1 ori (sequence partly withheld): f1 bacteriophage origin of replication; arrow indicates direction of (+) strand synthesis
  15520..15675   -  CDS            lacZα (fragment): LacZα fragment of β-galactosidase; lacZ fragment
  15743..16046   +  enhancer       CMV enhancer: human cytomegalovirus immediate early enhancer
  16047..16250   +  promoter       CMV promoter: human cytomegalovirus (CMV) immediate early promoter
  16246..16279   +  LTR            5' LTR (truncated) (fragment): truncated 5' long terminal repeat (LTR) from HIV-1
  16295..16313   +  promoter       T7 promoter: promoter for bacteriophage T7 RNA polymerase
  16339..16364   +  misc_RNA       sTRSV HHRz (fragment): hammerhead ribozyme from the tobacco ringspot virus satellite RNA (Khvorova et al., 2003)
>Addgene plasmid #172386 | CVS-N2c-nl.EGFP-jRGECO1a | addgene full sequence | sequence record 343660 | Addgene NGS Result
ACGCTTAACAACAAAACCAGAGAAGAAAAAGACAGCGTCAATTGCAAAGCAAAAATGTAACACCCCTACA
ATGGATGCCGACAAGATTGTGTTCAAAGTCAATAATCAGGTGGTCTCTTTGAAGCCTGAGATTATCGTGG
ATCAATATGAGTACAAGTACCCTGCCATCAAGGATTTGAAAAAGCCTTGTATCACCCTAGGGAAAGCCCC
CGACTTGAACAAAGCATACAAATCAGTTTTATCAGGCATGAATGCCGCCAAACTTGATCCGGATGATGTA
TGCTCCTACTTGGCAGCAGCAATGCAGTTCTTTGAGGGGACATGTCCGGAAGACTGGACCAGCTATGGAA
TCCTGATTGCACGAAAAGGAGATAGGATCACCCCAAACTCTCTAGTGGAGATAAAGCGTACTGATGTAGA
AGGGAATTGGGCTCTGACAGGAGGCATGGAATTGACAAGGGACCCCACTGTCTCTGAACATGCATCTTTA
GTCGGTCTTCTCCTGAGTCTGTACAGGTTGAGCAAAATATCAGGACAGAACACTGGTAACTATAAGACAA
ACATTGCAGATAGGATAGAGCAGATTTTCGAGACAGCACCTTTTGTTAAGATCGTGGAACACCATACCCT
AATGACAACTCACAAGATGTGTGCTAATTGGAGTACTATACCGAACTTCAGATTTTTGGCCGGAACCTAC
GACATGTTTTTCTCACGGATTGAGCATCTATATTCGGCAATCAGAGTGGGCACAGTCGTCACCGCTTATG
AAGACTGCTCAGGACTGGTATCGTTTACAGGGTTCATAAAGCAGATCAATCTCACCGCAAGGGAAGCAAT
ACTATATTTCTTCCACAAGAACTTTGAGGAAGAGATAAGAAGAATGTTCGAGCCAGGGCAAGAGACAGCT
GTTCCTCACTCTTATTTCATCCACTTCCGTTCACTAGGCTTGAGTGGGAAGTCTCCTTATTCATCGAATG
CTGTCGGTCATGTGTTCAATCTCATTCACTTTGTTGGATGCTACATGGGTCAAGTCAGATCTCTAAATGC
GACGGTTATTGCTGCATGTGCCCCTCATGAGATGTCTGTTCTAGGGGGCTATTTGGGAGAGGAATTCTTC
GGAAAAGGGACATTTGAAAGAAGGTTCTTCAGAGACGAGAAAGAACTTCAAGAATATGAGGCGGCTGAAC
TAACAAAGTCCGACGTGGCACTGGCAGATGACGGAACCGTCAACTCTGATGACGAGGACTATTTCTCTGG
TGAAACCAGAAGTCCAGAAGCTGTCTATACTCGAATCATGATGAATGGAGGTCGACTGAAGAGATCTCAT
ATACGGAGATATGTCTCAGTCAGTTCCAATCATCAAGCCCGTCCAAACTCATTCGCCGAATTTTTAAACA
AGACGTATTCGAATGACTCATAAGGAGTTGATTGACAGGGTGCCAGAAATCTATAGATTGTATATATCCA
TCATGAAAAAAACTAACACTCCTCCTTTCAAACCATCCCAAATATGAGCAAGATCTTTGTTAATCCGAGT
GCAATCAGAGCCGGTCTGGCCGATCTTGAGATGGCCGAAGAGACTGTTGATCTGATCAACAGAAACATAG
AAGACAATCAGGCTCATCTCCAGGGAGAACCCATAGAAGTGGACAACCTCCCTGAGGACATGAAGCGACT
TCACCTGGACGATGAAAAATCGTCCAACCTTGGTGAGATGGTTAGGGTGGGAGAAGGCAAGTATCGAGAG
GACTTTCAGATGGATGAGGGAGAGGACCCCAACCTCCTGTTCCAATCGTACCTGGATAATGTTGGAGTCC
AAATAGTCAGACAAATGAGGTCAGGAGAGAGATTCCTCAAGATATGGTCACAGACCGTAGAGGAAATTGT
ATCCTATGTCACGGTCAACTTTCCTAACCCTCCAAGAAGGTCTTCGGAGGATAAATCAACCCAGACTACT
GGCAGAGAGCTCAAGAAGGAGACAACGTCTGCTTTCTCTCAGAGAGAAAGCCAACCTTCGAAAGCTAGGA
TGGTGGCTCAAGTTGCCCCTGGTCCTCCAGCCCTTGAATGGTCAGCCACCAATGAAGAAGATGATCTATC
AGTAGAGGCTGAGATCGCTCATCAGATTGCTGAAAGCTTTTCCAAGAAGTACAAGTTTCCCTCCCGATCT
TCAGGAATATTCTTGTATAATTTTGAGCAACTGAAGATGAACCTTGATGACATAGTTAAAGAGGCAAAAA
ATGTACCGGGCGTGACCCGTCTGGCCCATGATGGATCCAAAATCCCCCTGAGATGCGTACTGGGATGGGT
CGCTTTGGCTAATTCCAAAAAATTCCAATTACTAGTCGAGGCTGACAAGCTAAGCAAAATCATGCAAGAT
GATTTGAATCGCTATACATCCTGCTAACCGAGTTTTCGAACTCAGTCCCTCCAGATAATGAAAACTGAGA
TGTTATGGAGTAGACATGAAAAAAACAGGCAACACCACTGATAAAATGAACGTTCTACGCAAGATAGTGA
AAAAATGTAGGGATGAGGACACTCAAAAGCCCTCTCCTGTGTCAGCCCCTCCGTATGACGATGACCTGTG
GCTTCCACCTCCTGAATATGTCCCGCTGAAAGAACTCACAAGCAAGAAGAACATGAGGAACTTTTGTGTC
AACGGGGAGGTTAAAGCGTGTAGCCCAAATGGTTACTCATTCAGGATTTTGCGGCACATTCTGAGATCAT
TCAACGAGATATACTCTGGGAATCATAGGATGATTGGGTTAGTCAAAATTGTTGTTGGACTAGCTTTATC
AGGAGCTCCAGTACCTGAGGGCATGAACTGGGTATACAAATTGAGGAGAACCCTTATATTCCAGTGGGCT
GATTCCAGGGGCCCTCTTGAAGGGGAGGAGTTAGATTACTCTCAAGAGATCACTTGGGATGATGATACTG
AATTCGTCGGATTGCAAATAAGAGTGAGCGCAAGACAATGTCATATTCAAGGCAGGATCTGGTGTATCAA
CACGAACTCGAGGGCATGTCAACTATGGTCTGACATGTCTCTTCAGACACAAAGGTCTGAAGAGGACAAA
GACTCTTCTCTGCTTCTAGAATAATCAGATTATATCCTGCAAGTGTATCACTTGTTTACCTCTGGAGGAG
AGAGCATACAGGCTTGACTCCGATCCTTGGGAGCAATAGAACAAAAAAACACACGTTATGGTGCCGTTAA
ATCGCTGCATTTTATCAAAGTCAAGTTGATAACCTTTACATTTTGAGCCTCTTGGATGTGAAAAAAACTA
TTAACATCCCTCAAAAGACCCCGGTAAAGCCACCATGGTGAGCAAGGGCGAGGAGCTGTTCACCGGGGTG
GTGCCCATCCTGGTCGAGCTGGACGGCGACGTAAACGGCCACAAGTTCAGCGTGTCCGGCGAGGGCGAGG
GCGATGCCACCTACGGCAAGCTGACCCTGAAGTTCATCTGCACCACCGGCAAGCTGCCCGTGCCCTGGCC
CACCCTCGTGACCACCCTGACCTACGGCGTGCAGTGCTTCAGCCGCTACCCCGACCACATGAAGCAGCAC
GACTTCTTCAAGTCCGCCATGCCCGAAGGCTACGTCCAGGAGCGCACCATCTTCTTCAAGGACGACGGCA
ACTACAAGACCCGCGCCGAGGTGAAGTTCGAGGGCGACACCCTGGTGAACCGCATCGAGCTGAAGGGCAT
CGACTTCAAGGAGGACGGCAACATCCTGGGGCACAAGCTGGAGTACAACTACAACAGCCACAACGTCTAT
ATCATGGCCGACAAGCAGAAGAACGGCATCAAGGTGAACTTCAAGATCCGCCACAACATCGAGGACGGCA
GCGTGCAGCTCGCCGACCACTACCAGCAGAACACCCCCATCGGCGACGGCCCCGTGCTGCTGCCCGACAA
CCACTACCTGAGCACCCAGTCCGCCCTGAGCAAAGACCCCAACGAGAAGCGCGATCACATGGTCCTGCTG
GAGTTCGTGACCGCCGCCGGGATCACTCTCGGCATGGACGAGCTGTACAAGGCTCGAGCTGATCCAAAAA
AGAAGAGAAAGGTAGATCCAAAAAAGAAGAGAAAGGTAGATCCAAAAAAGAAGAGAAAGGTAGGATCCAG
ATAACTGATCATAATCAGCCATACCACATTTGGAATTCGTCGAGGGGGCGCGCCGCTAGACATGAAAAAA
ACTAACACTCCTCCGGTACGCCACCATGCTGCAGAACGAGCTTGCTCTTAAGTTGGCTGGACTTGATATT
AACAAGACTGGAGGAGGTTCTCATCATCATCATCATCATGGTATGGCTAGCATGACTGGTGGACAGCAAA
TGGGTCGGGATCTGTACGACGATGACGATAAGGATCTCGCAACAATGGTCGACTCATCACGTCGTAAGTG
GAATAAGGCAGGTCACGCAGTCAGAGCTATAGGTCGGCTGAGCTCACCCGTGGTTTCCGAGCGGATGTAC
CCCGAGGACGGCGCCCTGAAGAGCGAGATCAAGAAGGGGCTGAGGCTGAAGGACGGCGGCCACTACGCCG
CCGAGGTCAAGACCACCTACAAGGCCAAGAAGCCCGTGCAGCTGCCCGGCGCCTACATCGTGGACATCAA
GTTGGACATCGTGTCCCACAACGAGGACTACACCATCGTGGAACAGTGCGAACGCGCCGAGGGCCGCCAC
TCCACCGGCGGCATGGACGAGCTGTACAAGGGAGGTACAGGCGGGAGTCTGGTGAGCAAGGGCGAGGAGG
ATAACATGGCCATCATCAAGGAGTTCATGCGCTTCAAGGTGCACATGGAGGGCTCCGTGAACGGCCACGA
GTTCGAGATCGAGGGCGAGGGCGAGGGCCGCCCCTACGAGGCCTTTCAGACCGCTAAGCTGAAGGTGACC
AAGGGTGGCCCCCTGCCCTTCGCCTGGGACATCCTGTCCCCTCAGTTCATGTACGGCTCCAAGGCCTACA
TTAAGCACCCAGCCGACATCCCCGACTACTTCAAGCTGTCCTTCCCCGAGGGCTTCAGGTGGGAGCGCGT
GATGAACTTCGAGGACGGCGGCATTATTCACGTGAACCAGGACTCCTCCCTGCAGGACGGCGTATTCATC
TACAAGGTGAAGCTGCGCGGCACCAACTTCCCCCCCGACGGCCCCGTAATGCAGAAGAAGACCATGGGCT
GGGAGGCTACGCGTGACGACCTGACTGAAGAGCAGATCGCAGAATTTAAAGAGGCTTTCTCCCTATTTGA
CAAGGACGGGGATGGGACGATAACAACCAAGGAGCTTGGGACGGTGTTCCGATCGCTGGGGCAGAACCCC
ACAGAAGCAGAGCTGCAGGACATGATCAATGAAGTAGATGCCGACGGTGACGGCACATTCGACTTCCCTG
AGTTCCTGACGATGATGGCAAGAAAAATGAATGACACAGACAGTGAAGAGGAAATTCGCGAAGCGTTCCG
CGTGTTTGATAAGGACGGCAATGGCTACATCGGCGCAGCAGAGCTTCGCCACGTGATGACAGACCTTGGA
GAGAAGTTAACAGATGAGGAGGTTGATGAAATGATCAGGGTAGCAGACATCGATGGGGATGGTCAGGTAA
ACTACGAAGAGTTTGTACAAATGATGACAGCGAAGTGACGGCGCCTAGCCGGTCATCCTTTTGACGATTC
CAGTCCCGAGGATAACCTCCTCTCGGGATTGGGGGGAATCTTTGGATCCAGTAGTCCTCCTTGAACTCCG
TCCAACAGGGCAGATTCAAGAGTCATAAGACTTTCATTAATCATTTCAGTTGATCAGACATGGTCGTGTA
GATTCTCTTAATACGGGAGATCTTCTAGCAGTTTCAGTGACCAACGGTGCTTTCATTCTCCAGGAACTGA
TACCAAAGGTTGTGGACAGGCCAAGGGGTACTTCGGATGACTCTGTGCTTGGGCACAGAAAGAGGTCGTA
GTGTGCCCCCCGATAGCGGACTCGACATGAATCAACTAAGAAAGGCAATCTGCCTCCCATGATGGACATA
AGCAATAGTTCACAACCATCTTGCATCTCAGTGAAGTGTACATAACTATTGAGGGCTGGGTCATCTAAGC
ATTTCAGTCGAGAAAAAAACTGTAGACCAAAAGAACAACTAGCAACACTTCTCATCCAGAGACCCATATC
AAGATGCTAGATCCGGGAGAGGTTTATGATGACCCTATTGATCCAATTGAGTCAGAGGCTGAACCCAGAG
GAACCCCCACTGTCCCCAACATCTTGAGGAACTCCGACTACAATCTCAATTCTCCTTTGATAGAGGATCC
TGCCAAACTAATGTTAGAATGGTTGAAGACAGGGAACAGACCTTATCGGATGACTTTGACAGACAATTGC
TCCAGGTCTTACAAAGTTTTGAAAGATTATTTCAAGAAAGTAGATTTGGGTTCTCTCAAAGTGGGCGGAA
CTGCTGCACAGTCAATGGTTTCTCTCTGGTTGTGTGGTGCCCACTCTGAATCAAACAGGAGCCGGAGATG
TATAACCGACTTGGCCCATTTCTATTCCAAGTCATCCCCCATAGAGAAGCTATTGAATTGTACGCTAGGA
AACAGAGGCCTGAGAATCCCACCAGAGGGGGTGTTAAATTGCCTCGAGAGGGTCAATTATGACAAGGCAT
TTGGGAGGTATCTGGCCAACACGTATTCCTCTTACTTGTTTTTCCATGTAATCACCTTATACATGAATGC
CTTAGACTGGGAAGAGGAAAAGACCATCCTGGCATTATGGAAAGATATAACCTCAGTGGATACCGAGAAG
GACTTGGTCAAATTCAAAGATCAAATATGGGGACTGTTGATTGTGACAAAGGACTTTGTTTACTCTCAGA
GTTCAAACTGTCTTTTTGACAGAAACTACACACTGATGCTAAAGGATCTTTTCTTGTCTCGATTCAACTC
CTTAATGATTCTGCTTTCTCCCCCTGAGCCCCGATACTCAGATGACTTAATATCTCAGCTGTGCCAGCTA
TACATCGCTGGGGATCAAGTCTTGTCCATGTGTGGGAACTCCGGCTATGAAGTCATCAAAATATTGGAGC
CATATGTCGTGAACAGTTTGGTCCAGAGGGCAGAGAAGTTTAGGCCTCTCATCCACCCCTTGGGAGACTT
TCCTATGTTCATAAAAGACAAGGTGAATCAACTTGAAGGGACTTTTGGTCCCAGTGCAAAGAGGTTTTTT
AGGGTTTTAGATCAATTCGACAACATACATGACTTAGTATTTGTGTATGGCTGTTACAGACATTGGGGGC
ACCCCTATATAGATTATCGGAAGGGTCTGTCGAAACTATATGATCAAGTTCACATTAAGAAAGTAATAGA
TAAGTCCTACCAGGAGTGTTTAGCAAGTGACTTGGCCAGAAGGATCCTCAGATGGGGATTTGACAAGTAC
TCCAAATGGTATCTAGATTCGAGATTCCTTGCCCGAGACCACCCCTTGACTCCTTATGTCAAGACCCAAA
CATGGCCACCCAAACATATAGTAGACTTGGTGGGGGACACATGGCATAAGCTCCCGATCACGCAGATCTT
TGAAATTCCTGAATCAATGGACCCGTCAGAGATACTGGATGACAAATCACATTCTTTCACCAGAACAAGG
TTAGCTTCTTGGCTGTCAGAGAACCGAGGGGGGCCTGTTCCTAGCGAGAAGGTCATTATCACGGCCCTGT
CTAAGCCACCTGTCAATCCCCGAGAGTTTTTGAAATCTATAGACCTCGGAGGATTGCCAGATGAGGATTT
GATAATTGGCCTCAAACCAAAGGAACGGGAGTTGAAGATCGAGGGCCGATTCTTTGCTCTAATGTCATGG
AATCTAAGATTATATTTTGTCATCACCGAAAAGCTCTTGGCCAACTACATTTTGCCACTTTTTGACGCAC
TGACTATGACAGACAACCTGAACAAGGTGTTCAAAAAGTTGATCGACAGGGTCACCGGGCAAGGGCTTTT
GGACTATTCTAGGGTCACATACGCATTTCACCTGGACTATGAGAAATGGAACAATCATCAAAGATTGGAG
TCAACAGAGGATGTATTCTCTGTCCTAGATCAGGTGTTTGGATTGAAGAGGGTGTTTTCTAGAACACACG
AGTTTTTTCAGAAGTCCTGGATCTATTATTCAGACAGATCAGACCTCATTGGGTTATGGGAGGACCAAAT
ATATTGCTTGGATATGTCTAACGGCCCAACCTGCTGGAATGGCCAAGATGGCGGGCTAGAGGGCTTGCGG
CAGAAGGGCTGGAGTCTAGTCAGTTTATTAATGATAGATAGAGAATCTCAAACCAGGAACACAAGAACCA
AGATACTAGCTCAAGGAGACAACCAGGTTCTGTGTCCTACATACATGTTGTCACCGGGATTGTCTCAAGA
GGGGCTTCTCTATGAGTTAGAGAGCATATCAAGGAATGCACTCTCAATATACCGAGCTATCGAGGAAGGA
GCATCTAAGCTGGGGCTGATCATCAAGAAGGAAGAGACCATGTGTAGTTATGACTTTCTCATATATGGGA
AGACCCCCTTATTTCGAGGCAACATATTGGTGCCTGAATCCAAAAGATGGGCCCGAGTCTCTTGCATCTC
TAACGACCAAATAGTCAACCTCGCCAATATAATGTCGACAGTATCCACCAATGCGCTGACAGTGGCACAA
CACTCTCAATCTCTGATCAAACCTATGAGGGATTTTCTGCTCATGTCAGTACAGGCAGTTTTCCACTACC
TGTTGTTTAGCCCAATCCTAAAAGGCAGAGTTTATAAGATTCTGAGTGCTGAAGGGGAGAGCTTTCTCCT
AGCCATGTCGCGGATAATCTACCTAGATCCTTCTTTGGGAGGGGTGTCTGGAATGTCTCTCGGGAGGTTC
CATATACGTCAGTTCTCAGACCCTGTCTCTGAAGGGTTGTCATTCTGGAGAGAGATCTGGTTAGGCTCTC
ATGAGTCCTGGATTCACGCGTTGTGTCAGGAGGCCGGGAACCCCGATCTTGGAGAGAGAACACTCGAGAG
CTTCACTCGCCTTTTAGAAGATCCTACTACCTTAAATATCAAAGGAGGGGCCAGCCCTACCATTCTACTC
AAGGATGCTATCAGAAAGGCTCTGTACGACGAGGTGGACAAGGTGGAAAATTCAGAGTTTCGAGAGGCAA
TCCTGCTGTCCAAGACCCATAGAGATAACTTTATACTCTTTTTAAAATCTGTTGAGCCTCTGTTCCCTCG
ATTTCTCAGTGAGCTCTTCAGTTCGTCTTTCTTGGGAATACCGGAGTCAATCATTGGACTGATACAAAAC
TCCCGGACAATAAGAAGGCAGTTTAGAAAGAGTCTCTCAAGAACTTTAGAAGAGTCCTTCTACAACTCAG
AGATCCACGGGATTAATCGGATAACCCAGACACCTCAAAGGGTCGGAAGGGTGTGGCCTTGCTCTTCAGA
GAGGGCAGATCTACTTAGGGAGATCTCTTGGGGGAGGAAAGTGGTAGGCACGACAGTTCCTCACCCTTCC
GAGATGTTGGAGTTGTTTCCCAAATCCTCCATTTCCTGCACTTGTGGAGCAACAGGGGGAGGCAATCCTA
GAGTCTCTGTATCAGTACTCCCGTCCTTCGATCAGTCATTTTTCTCACGGGGCCCCCTAAAGGGATACTT
GGGCTCGTCCACCTCCATGTCAACCCAGCTATTCCATGCATGGGAAAAAGTCACTAATGTTCATGTGGTG
AAAAGGGCTCTATCGTTAAAAGAATCTATAAACTGGTTCATCAATAGGAATTCCAATTTGGCTCAAACTC
TAATTGGAAACATCATGTCTCTGACAGGCCCTGATTTCCCTCTAGAAGAGGCCCCTGTTTTCAAACGGAC
AGGGTCAGCCTTGCATAGGTTCAAGTCTGCCAGATACAGCGAAGGAGGGTATTCTTCTGTTTGCCCTAAC
CTTCTCTCCCATATCTCTGTTAGTACAGACACTATGTCTGATTTGACCCAAAACGGGAAGAACTATGATT
TCATGTTTCAGCCATTGATGCTTTATGCGCAAACATGGACATCGGAACTGGTACAGAGGGATACAAGACT
TAGAGACTCCACGTTTCACTGGCACCTTCGGTGCAACAGATGTGTGAGGCCCATTGATGATATAACACTG
GAAACTTCTCAGATCTTCGAGTTCCCGGATGTGTCAAAAAGGATATCCAGGATGGTTTCTGGAGCTGTCC
CTCAATTTCAGAAGCTTCCTGATATCCGTCTAAGACCAGGTGATTTTGAATCCCTAAGTGGTAGAGAAAA
GTCTCGCCATATAGGGTCAGCTCAGGGGCTCTTATACTCAATCTTAGTAGCAATTCACGACTCAGGATAC
AATGATGGGACCATCTTCCCTGTCAACATATACGGCAAAGTTTCCCCCAGAGACTATTTGAGAGGGCTTG
CAAGAGGGATCTTGATAGGGTCCTCGATTTGCTTCTTGACACGAATGACAAATATTAACATTAACAGACC
TCTTGAATTGATCTCAGGGGTAATTTCCTATATTCTCCTGAGGCTGGATAATCATCCCTCTCTGTATATA
ATGCTTAGAGAACCGTCTCTTAGAGGAGAAATATTCTCTATCCCTCAGAAAATCCCCGCCGCTTACCCAA
CCACTATGAGAGAAGGCAACAGATCGATTTTGTGTTACCTCCAACACGTGCTACGCTATGAGCGAGAGGC
AATCACGGCGTCCCCGGAGAATGACTGGCTGTGGATCTTCTCAGACTTCAGAAGTGTGAAAATGACGTAC
TTGACCCTCATTACCTACCAGTCTCACCTCCTACTCCAGAGGGTTGAGAGAAACTTGTCTAAGAGTATGA
GAGCTACTCTGCGACAAATGAGTTCCTTAATGAGGCAAGTGCTGGGTGGGCACGGAGAAGATACCTTGGA
GTCAGACGATGACATTCAACGATTACTAAAAGACTCTTTGCGAAAGACAAGGTGGGTGGATCAAGAGGTG
CGCCATGCAGCTAGAACCATGAATGGAGATTACAGCCCCGACAAGAAAGTATCCCACAAGGCAGGATGTT
CAGAATGGGTCTGCTCTGCTCAACAGATTGCCGTCTCCACCTCAGCCAACCCGGCCCCTGTCTCAGAGCT
TGACATTAGGGCCCTCTCTAAGAGGTTTCAAAACCCCTTGATCTCGGGCCTGAGAGTGGTTCAGTGGGCA
ACCGGTGCCCATTATAAGCTTAAGCCTATTCTAGATGATCTAAATGTTTTCCCATCTCTCTGTCTTGTAA
TTGGAGACGGGTCAGGGGGAATATCAAGGGCAGTTCTCAACATGTTTCCAGATTCTAAGCTTGTGTTCAA
CAGCCTATTGGAGGTGAATGATCTGATGGCTTCCGGAACACATCCACTGCCTCCTTCAGCAATCATGAGT
GGAGGAGATGACATCATCTCCAGAGTGATAGACTTTGACTCAATATGGGAGAAACCGTCCGACCTGAGGA
ACTCGGCCACCTGGAGATACTTCCAGTCGGTTCAAAAACAGGTCAACATGTCGTATGACCTCATTATTTG
TGATGCAGAAGTTACTGATATTGCATCTATCAACCGGATAACTCTGTTGATGTCTGATTTCGCATTGTCT
ATAGATGGACCACTTTATCTGGTCTTCAAAACTTACGGGACTATGCTAGTAAACCCGGACTATAAAGCTA
TTCAACATCTGTCAAGAGCGTTCCCTTCGGTCACAGGGTTTGTAACCCAAGTAACTTCATCCTTTTCTTC
TGAGCTATACCTCCGGTTCTCTAAACGAGGAAAGTTTTTCAGGGACGCCGAGTACTTGACCTCTTCCACC
CTTCGAGAGATGAGCCTTGTGTTGTTCAATTGCAGCAGCCCCAAAAGTGAGATGCAGAGAGCTCGTTCCT
TAAACTATCAAGACCTGGTAAGGGGATTTCCTGAAGAGATCATATCAAATCCTTACAACGAAATGATCAT
AACTCTGATTGACAATGATGTAGAGTCCTTCCTAGTCCACAAGATGGTGGATGATCTTGAGCTACAGAGG
GGAACTCTGTCTAAAGTGGCTATCATTATATCCATCATGATCGTTTTTTCCAATAGAGTCTTCAACATTT
CCAAACCTTTGACTGACCCCTTGTTCTACCCCCCATCTGATCCTAAAATCCTGAGGCACTTCAACATATG
TTGCAGTACTATGATGTATCTATCTACCGCTTTAGGCGACGTCCCTAACTTCGCAAGACTTCATGACCTG
TATAACAGACCTATAACTTGTTACTTCAGAAAACAAGTTATTCGAGGGAATATTTATCTATCTTGGAGTT
GGTCCGATGATACCCCAGTGTTCAAGAGAGTAGCCTGTAATTCTAGCTTGAGTCTGTCATCTCACTGGAT
CAGGTTGATCTACAAGATAGTGAAGACTACCAGACTCATTGGCAGCATAAAAGACCTATCAGGAGAGGTA
GAACGACATCTTCATGGGTATAACAGATGGATCACCCTCGAGGATATCCGATCTAGATCATCCCTACTAG
ATTACAGTTGTTTGTAAGCCGGATATTACCGAAAGCCTGTGCATGCTAAAATTCTTGTATGATGCATCTT
GAAAAAAACAAGATCTTGAATCCGGACCTCTGGTTGTTTGATTGTTTTTTCCATCTTTATTGTTTTTTTG
TTAAGCGTGGGTCGGCATGGCATCTCCACCTCCTCGCGGTCCGACCTGGGCATCCGAAGGAGGACGCACG
TCCACTCGGATGGCTAAGGGAGGGCGGGGATCCGGCTGCTAACAAAGCCCGAAAGGAAGCTGAGTTGGCT
GCTGCCACCGCTGAGCAATAACTAGCATAACCCCTTGGGGCCTCTAAACGGGTCTTGAGGGGTTTTTTGC
TGAAAGTCGCGCTTGGCGTAATCATGGTCATAGCTGTTTCCTGTGTGAAATTGTTATCCGCTCACAATTC
CACACAACATACGAGCCGGAAGCATAAAGTGTAAAGCCTGGGGTGCCTAATGAGTGAGCTAACTCACATT
AATTGCGTTGCGCTCACTGCCCGCTTTCCAGTCGGGAAACCTGTCGTGCCAGCTGCATTAATGAATCGGC
CAACGCGCGGGGAGAGGCGGTTTGCGTATTGGGCGCTCTTCCGCTTCCTCGCTCACTGACTCGCTGCGCT
CGGTCGTTCGGCTGCGGCGAGCGGTATCAGCTCACTCAAAGGCGGTAATACGGTTATCCACAGAATCAGG
GGATAACGCAGGAAAGAACATGTGAGCAAAAGGCCAGCAAAAGGCCAGGAACCGTAAAAAGGCCGCGTTG
CTGGCGTTTTTCCATAGGCTCCGCCCCCCTGACGAGCATCACAAAAATCGACGCTCAAGTCAGAGGTGGC
GAAACCCGACAGGACTATAAAGATACCAGGCGTTTCCCCCTGGAAGCTCCCTCGTGCGCTCTCCTGTTCC
GACCCTGCCGCTTACCGGATACCTGTCCGCCTTTCTCCCTTCGGGAAGCGTGGCGCTTTCTCATAGCTCA
CGCTGTAGGTATCTCAGTTCGGTGTAGGTCGTTCGCTCCAAGCTGGGCTGTGTGCACGAACCCCCCGTTC
AGCCCGACCGCTGCGCCTTATCCGGTAACTATCGTCTTGAGTCCAACCCGGTAAGACACGACTTATCGCC
ACTGGCAGCAGCCACTGGTAACAGGATTAGCAGAGCGAGGTATGTAGGCGGTGCTACAGAGTTCTTGAAG
TGGTGGCCTAACTACGGCTACACTAGAAGAACAGTATTTGGTATCTGCGCTCTGCTGAAGCCAGTTACCT
TCGGAAAAAGAGTTGGTAGCTCTTGATCCGGCAAACAAACCACCGCTGGTAGCGGTGGTTTTTTTGTTTG
CAAGCAGCAGATTACGCGCAGAAAAAAAGGATCTCAAGAAGATCCTTTGATCTTTTCTACGGGGTCTGAC
GCTCAGTGGAACGAAAACTCACGTTAAGGGATTTTGGTCATGAGATTATCAAAAAGGATCTTCACCTAGA
TCCTTTTAAATTAAAAATGAAGTTTTAAATCAATCTAAAGTATATATGAGTAAACTTGGTCTGACAGTTA
CCAATGCTTAATCAGTGAGGCACCTATCTCAGCGATCTGTCTATTTCGTTCATCCATAGTTGCCTGACTC
CCCGTCGTGTAGATAACTACGATACGGGAGGGCTTACCATCTGGCCCCAGTGCTGCAATGATACCGCGAG
ACCCACCCTTGGAGGCTCCAGATTTATCAGCAATAAACCAGCCAGCCGGAAGGGCCGAGCGCAGAAGTGG
TCCTGCAACTTTATCCGCCTCCATCCAGTCTATTAATTGTTGCCGGGAAGCTAGAGTAAGTAGTTCGCCA
GTTAATAGTTTGCGCAACGTTGTTGCCATTGCTACAGGCATCGTGGTGTCACGCTCGTCGTTTGGTATGG
CTTCATTCAGCTCCGGTTCCCAACGATCAAGGCGAGTTACATGATCCCCCATGTTGTGCAAAAAAGCGGT
TAGCTCCTTCGGTCCTCCGATCGTTGTCAGAAGTAAGTTGGCCGCAGTGTTATCACTCATGGTTATGGCA
GCACTGCATAATTCTCTTACTGTCATGCCATCCGTAAGATGCTTTTCTGTGACTGGTGAGTACTCAACCA
AGTCATTCTGAGAATAGTGTATGCGGCGACCGAGTTGCTCTTGCCCGGCGTCAATACGGGATAATACCGC
GCCACATAGCAGAACTTTAAAAGTGCTCATCATTGGAAAACGTTCTTCGGGGCGAAAACTCTCAAGGATC
TTACCGCTGTTGAGATCCAGTTCGATGTAACCCACTCGTGCACCCAACTGATCTTCAGCATCTTTTACTT
TCACCAGCGTTTCTGGGTGAGCAAAAACAGGAAGGCAAAATGCCGCAAAAAAGGGAATAAGGGCGACACG
GAAATGTTGAATACTCATACTCTTCCTTTTTCAATATTATTGAAGCATTTATCAGGGTTATTGTCTCATG
AGCGGATACATATTTGAATGTATTTAGAAAAATAAACAAATAGGGGTTCCGCGCACATTTCCCCGAAAAG
TGCCACCTG
[124 nt withheld, positions 15060-15183]
C
[91 nt withheld, positions 15185-15275]
A
[49 nt withheld, positions 15277-15325]
CCTTTGACGTTGGAGTCCACGTTCTTT
[37 nt withheld, positions 15353-15389]
ACCCTATCTCGGTCTATTCTTTTGATTTATAAGGGATTTTGCCGATTTCGGCCTATTGGTTAAAAAAATG
AGCTGATTTAACAAAAATTTAACGCGAATTTTAACAAAATATTAACGCTTACAATTTCCATTCGCCATTC
AGGCTGCGCAACTGTTGGGAAGGGCGATCGGTGCGGGCCTCTTCGCTATTACGCCAGCTGGCGAAAGGGG
GATGTGCTGCAAGGCGATTAAGTTGGGTAACGCCAGGGTTTTCCCAGTCACGACGTTGTAAAACGACGGC
CAGTGAGCGCGCCTAGTTATTAATAGTAATCAATTACGGGGTCATTAGTTCATAGCCCATATATGGAGTT
CCGCGTTACATAACTTACGGTAAATGGCCCGCCTGGCTGACCGCCCAACGACCCCCGCCCATTGACGTCA
ATAATGACGTATGTTCCCATAGTAACGCCAATAGGGACTTTCCATTGACGTCAATGGGTGGAGTATTTAC
GGTAAACTGCCCACTTGGCAGTACATCAAGTGTATCATATGCCAAGTACGCCCCCTATTGACGTCAATGA
CGGTAAATGGCCCGCCTGGCATTATGCCCAGTACATGACCTTATGGGACTTTCCTACTTGGCAGTACATC
TACGTATTAGTCATCGCTATTACCATGGTGATGCGGTTTTGGCAGTACATCAATGGGCGTGGATAGCGGT
TTGACTCACGGGGATTTCCAAGTCTCCACCCCATTGACGTCAATGGGAGTTTGTTTTGGCACCAAAATCA
ACGGGACTTTCCAAAATGTCGTAACAACTCCGCCCCATTGACGCAAATGGGCGGTAGGCGTGTACGGTGG
GAGGTCTATATAAGCAGAGCTCTCTGGCTAACTAGAGAACCCACTGCTTACTGGCTTATCGAAATTAATA
CGACTCACTATAGGGAGACCCAAGCTGGCTAGATTAAGCGTCTGATGAGTCCGTGAGGACGAAACCCGGC
GTACCGGGTC
